Addgene plasmid #225693: pLenti-rTetR(SE)-DNMT3Bcd-2A-mTurquoise
Purpose: Lentiviral expression of rTetR(SE) fused to the catalytic domain of DNMT3B and mTurquoise-NLS
Depositing lab: Lacra Bintu. Depositing organization: Stanford University. Publication: The H3.3 K36M oncohistone disrupts the establishment of epigenetic memory through loss of DNA methylation. Sinha J, Nickels JF, Thurm AR, Ludwig CH, Archibald BN, Hinks MM, Wan J, Fang D, Bintu L. bioRxiv [Preprint]. 2023 Oct 14:2023.10.13.562147. doi: 10.1101/2023.10.13.562147. PubMed 37873347.
Backbone
  Vector backbone: pLenti
  Vector type: Mammalian Expression, Lentiviral, Synthetic Biology
Growth in bacteria
  Bacterial resistance: Ampicillin, 100 μg/mL
  Growth temperature: 37°C
  Growth strain: NEB Stable
  Copy number: Unknown
Gene/Insert
  Gene/Insert name: rTetR-DNMT3B catalytic domain
  Species: H. sapiens (human), Synthetic
  Entrez Gene: DNMT3B (a.k.a. FSHD4, ICF, ICF1, M.HsaIIIB)
  Tag / fusion protein: 3xFLAG (C terminal on insert); T2A-mTurquoise (C terminal on insert)
Terms and licenses: Academic/Nonprofit Terms; Industry Terms: Not Available to Industry
How to cite: pLenti-rTetR(SE)-DNMT3Bcd-2A-mTurquoise was a gift from Lacra Bintu (Addgene plasmid # 225693 ; http://n2t.net/addgene:225693 ; RRID:Addgene_225693)
