[The description below was written by a language model from this plasmid's Addgene catalogue record and pLannotate feature annotations shown in this document.]
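Description:
pLenti-rTetR(SE)-DNMT3Bcd-2A-mTurquoise is a 10,028-nt HIV-1-based lentiviral transfer plasmid for mammalian expression of a doxycycline-recruitable DNA methyltransferase effector. It is propagated in bacteria through a high-copy ColE1/pUC-type origin and selected with ampicillin via the β-lactamase gene; no mammalian drug-selection marker is annotated. The viral portion begins with a CMV enhancer/promoter placed upstream of a truncated 5' LTR, an arrangement that drives genomic RNA production in packaging cells. This is followed by the Ψ packaging signal with a gag fragment, the RRE for Rev-dependent nuclear export, and the cPPT/CTS. A WPRE sits downstream of the payload to boost transcript expression, ahead of the second truncated LTR that closes the provirus.

The payload is driven by the constitutive human EF-1α promoter. It encodes a reverse Tet repressor variant, rTetR(SE), which the automated annotation picks up as a fragment of rtTA3. This is followed by a 3xFLAG epitope and the catalytic domain of human DNMT3B. The annotation tool labels that region as a mouse Dnmt3c fragment, presumably by homology, whereas the catalogue entry identifies it as human DNMT3B. A T2A peptide, listed in the catalogue but not annotated in the table, then separates the fusion from mTurquoise carrying an SV40 NLS, so transduced cells are marked by nuclear cyan fluorescence. A single loxP site lies just downstream of the coding region; the record does not state its role.

Because rTetR binds TetO sites only in the presence of doxycycline, the construct allows inducible, reversible recruitment of de novo DNA methylation activity to a TetO-bearing reporter. The associated publication concerns epigenetic memory and DNA methylation.
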