Features (pLannotate 1.2.2; 24 found; start..end, strand, type, name):
      1..589     +  rep_origin     ori: high-copy-number ColE1/pMB1/pBR322/pUC origin of replication
    651..831     -  LTR            5' LTR (truncated): truncated 5' long terminal repeat (LTR) from HIV-1
    838..1338    -  CDS            nef (fragment): NEF_HV1LA - Experimental evidence at protein level: Swiss-Prot protein existence level 1. Extracellular Nef protein targets CD4(+) T-lymphocytes for apoptosis by interacting with CXCR4 surface receptors. From Human immunodeficiency virus type 1 group M subtype B (isolate Lai) (HIV-1).
   1340..1359    -  misc_feature   MCS (fragment): pBluescript multiple cloning site
   1360..1948    -  misc_feature   WPRE: woodchuck hepatitis virus posttranscriptional regulatory element
   1948..1971    -  misc_feature   MCS (fragment): pBluescript multiple cloning site
   2004..2037    -  protein_bind   loxP: Cre-mediated recombination occurs in the 8-bp core sequence (GCATACAT). Cre recombinase
   2060..2080    -  CDS            SV40 NLS: nuclear localization signal of SV40 (simian virus 40) large T antigen
   2099..2815    -  CDS            mTurquoise: mTurquoise is a basic (constitutively fluorescent) cyan fluorescent protein published in 2010, derived from Aequorea victoria. It has low acid sensitivity.
   2873..4285    -  CDS            Dnmt3c (fragment): DNM3C_MOUSE - Also known as Gm14490 From Mus musculus (Mouse).
   4325..4390    -  CDS            3xFLAG: three tandem FLAG® epitope tags, followed by an enterokinase cleavage site
   4392..5011    -  CDS            rtTA3 (fragment): reverse tetracycline transactivator 3 activates expression from Tet-responsive promoters in the presence of doxycycline
   5022..6193    -  promoter       EF-1α promoter: strong constitutive promoter for human elongation factor EF-1α
   6304..6421    -  misc_feature   cPPT/CTS: central polypurine tract and central termination sequence of HIV-1
   6471..6571    -  CDS            Rev (fragment): human immunodeficiency virus 1 (HIV-1) Rev protein; rev; enhances nuclear export of unspliced and incompletely spliced viral mRNAs
   6948..7181    -  misc_feature   RRE: The Rev response element (RRE) of HIV-1 allows for Rev-dependent mRNA export from the nucleus to the cytoplasm.
   7356..7694    -  CDS            HIV-1 gag (fragment): gag protein from human immunodeficiency virus 1; gag
   7678..7803    -  misc_feature   HIV-1 Ψ: packaging signal of human immunodeficiency virus type 1
   7850..8030    -  LTR            5' LTR (truncated): truncated 5' long terminal repeat (LTR) from HIV-1
   8048..8247    -  promoter       CMV promoter: human cytomegalovirus (CMV) immediate early promoter
   8248..8627    -  enhancer       CMV enhancer: human cytomegalovirus immediate early enhancer
   8782..8834    +  misc_feature   bom (fragment): basis of mobility region from pBR322
   8893..8997    +  promoter       AmpR promoter: bla
   8998..9858    +  CDS            AmpR: β-lactamase; bla; confers resistance to ampicillin, carbenicillin, and related antibiotics
>Addgene plasmid #225693 | pLenti-rTetR(SE)-DNMT3Bcd-2A-mTurquoise | addgene full sequence | sequence record 449905 | Addgene NGS Result
TTGAGATCCTTTTTTTCTGCGCGTAATCTGCTGCTTGCAAACAAAAAAACCACCGCTACCAGCGGTGGTT
TGTTTGCCGGATCAAGAGCTACCAACTCTTTTTCCGAAGGTAACTGGCTTCAGCAGAGCGCAGATACCAA
ATACTGTTCTTCTAGTGTAGCCGTAGTTAGGCCACCACTTCAAGAACTCTGTAGCACCGCCTACATACCT
CGCTCTGCTAATCCTGTTACCAGTGGCTGCTGCCAGTGGCGATAAGTCGTGTCTTACCGGGTTGGACTCA
AGACGATAGTTACCGGATAAGGCGCAGCGGTCGGGCTGAACGGGGGGTTCGTGCACACAGCCCAGCTTGG
AGCGAACGACCTACACCGAACTGAGATACCTACAGCGTGAGCTATGAGAAAGCGCCACGCTTCCCGAAGG
GAGAAAGGCGGACAGGTATCCGGTAAGCGGCAGGGTCGGAACAGGAGAGCGCACGAGGGAGCTTCCAGGG
GGAAACGCCTGGTATCTTTATAGTCCTGTCGGGTTTCGCCACCTCTGACTTGAGCGTCGATTTTTGTGAT
GCTCGTCAGGGGGGCGGAGCCTATGGAAAAACGCCAGCAACGCGGCCTTTTTACGGTTCCTGGCCTTTTG
CTGGCCTTTTGCTCACATGCTGCTAGAGATTTTCCACACTGACTAAAAGGGTCTGAGGGATCTCTAGTTA
CCAGAGTCACACAACAGACGGGCACACACTACTTGAAGCACTCAAGGCAAGCTTTATTGAGGCTTAAGCA
GTGGGTTCCCTAGTTAGCCAGAGAGCTCCCAGGCTCAGATCTGGTCTAACCAGAGAGACCCAGTACAGTC
CGGATGCAGCTCTCGGGCCATGTGATGAAATGCTAGGCGGCTGTCAAACCTCCACTCTAATACTTCTCTC
TCCGGGTCATCCATCCCATGCAGGCTCACAGGGTGTAACAAGCGGGTGTTCTCTCCTTCATTGGCTTCTT
CTACCTTCTCTTGCTCAACTGGTACTAGCTTGTAGCACCATCCAAAGGTCAGTGGATATCTGATCCCTGG
CCCTGGTGTGTAGTTCTGCCAATCAGGGAAGTAGCCTTGTGTGTGGTAGATCCACAGATCAAGGATATCT
TGTCTTCGTTGGGAGTGAATTAGCCCTTCCAGTCCCCCCTTTTCTTTTAAAAAGTGGCTAAGATCTACAG
CTGCCTTGTAAGTCATTGGTCTTAAAGGTACCTGAGGTGTGACTGGAAAACCCACCTCCTCCTCCTCTTG
TGCTTCTAGCCAGGCACAATCAGCATTGGTAGCTGCTGTATTGCTACTTGTGATTGCTCCATGTTTTTCT
AGGTCTCGATCGAGGTCGACGGTATCGATGCGGGGAGGCGGCCCAAAGGGAGATCCGACTCGTCTGAGGG
CGAAGGCGAAGACGCGGAAGAGGCCGCAGAGCCGGCAGCAGGCCGCGGGAAGGAAGGTCCGCTGGATTGA
GGGCCGAAGGGACGTAGCAGAAGGACGTCCCGCGCAGAATCCAGGTGGCAACACAGGCGAGCAGCCAAGG
AAAGGACGATGATTTCCCCGACAACACCACGGAATTGTCAGTGCCCAACAGCCGAGCCCCTGTCCAGCAG
CGGGCAAGGCAGGCGGCGATGAGTTCCGCCGTGGCAATAGGGAGGGGGAAAGCGAAAGTCCCGGAAAGGA
GCTGACAGGTGGTGGCAATGCCCCAACCAGTGGGGGTTGCGTCAGCAAACACAGTGCACACCACGCCACG
TTGCCTGACAACGGGCCACAACTCCTCATAAAGAGACAGCAACCAGGATTTATACAAGGAGGAGAAAATG
AAAGCCATACGGGAAGCAATAGCATGATACAAAGGCATTAAAGCAGCGTATCCACATAGCGTAAAAGGAG
CAACATAGTTAAGAATACCAGTCAATCTTTCACAAATTTTGTAATCCAGAGGTTGATTATCGATAAGCTT
GATATCGAATTGTACCTAGTGGAACCGGAACCCTTAAACATGTATAACTTCGTATAATGTATGCTATACG
AAGTTATTAGGTCCCTCGACGAATTCTTATACCTTTCTCTTCTTTTTTGGGCTACCGCTGCCGCTACCCT
TGTACAGCTCGTCCATGCCGAGAGTGATCCCGGCGGCGGTCACGAACTCCAGCAGGACCATGTGATCGCG
CTTCTCGTTGGGGTCTTTGCTCAGCTTGGACTGGGTGCTCAGGTAGTGGTTGTCGGGCAGCAGCACGGGG
CCGTCGCCGATGGGGGTGTTCTGCTGGTAGTGGTCGGCGAGCTGCACGCCGCCGTCCTCGATGTTGTGGC
GGATCTTGAAGTTGGCCTTGATGCCGTTCTTCTGCTTGTCGGCGGTGATATAGACGTTGTCGCTGATGTA
GTTGTACTCCAGCTTGTGCCCCAGGATGTTGCCGTCCTCCTTGAAGTCGATGCCCTTCAGCTCGATGCGG
TTCACCAGGGTGTCGCCCTCGAACTTCACCTCGGCGCGGGTCTTGTAGTTGCCGTCGTCCTTGAAGAAGA
TGGTGCGCTCCTGGACGTAGCCTTCGGGCATGGCGGACTTGAAGAAGTCGTGCTGCTTCATGTGGTCGGG
GTAGCGGGCGAAGCACTGCACGCCCCAGGACAGGGTGGTCACGAGGGTGGGCCAGGGCACGGGCAGCTTG
CCGGTGGTGCAGATGAACTTCAGGGTCAGCTTGCCGTAGGTGGCATCGCCCTCGCCCTCGCCGGACACGC
TGAACTTGTGGCCGTTTACGTCGCCGTCCAGCTCGACCAGGATGGGCACCACCCCGGTGAACAGCTCCTC
GCCCTTGCTCACCATTGGGCCAGGATTCTCCTCGACATCTCCGCAAGTTAGGAGGCTTCCCCTTCCCTCT
CCTTCACAGGCAAAGTAGTCCTTCAAGGGGGCAAACAGGTGTCTGATGACCGGTACACTCCAGGACCTGC
CCAGCAGCTTCTGACGGGCGCCGCGGCCCATGTTGGACACGTCCGTGTAGTGAGCAGGGAAGCCGAAGAT
CCTTTCGAGCTCAGTGCACCACAAAACGTCGTCCTTGCCATTCATGACTACAGGGAAAAGCTGGTTTTTG
CCCTGTCTGATGGAGTTCGACTTGGTGGTTATTGTCTGCACTTTCTTTAACTTTGCTGTCCTACTGAACT
CCAGGCAGTCCTGCAGCTCGAGCTTATCATTCTTTGAAGCCATCACGGGCCTGTTCATTCCGGGTAGGTT
ACCCCAGAAGTACCGGGCCCTGTGAGCAGCAGACACCTTGATGGCATCGATCATCACTGGGTTACATGCC
AGGAATCTTGAGATGTCTTTCTTGTCATTCACTTTCATGGCCACAACATTCTCGAACATCCAGAAGAATG
GACGGTTGTCGCCCTCCTTGGGGCGGGTATAATTCAGCAAGTGGTAAAACTCGAAGAAGAGCCTTCCTGT
GCCCTCATATAAACCTTTGCGGGCAGGATTGACGTTAGAGAGATCATTGCATGGGCTTCCACCAATCACC
AAGTCGAACGGGCCCCACTCTTCAATATTTTTCTTGGTGATTTTCCGGACGTCATTGACATATTTGATCT
GGCCTTCATGCTTAACAGTTCCCACAGCGATGGACTCTGCACAGACTTCGGAGGCAATGTACTTTTCCAC
TTTAATACCCAACTCCTTGAGCACCAAGTACCCCGTTGCAATTCCATCAAACAGAGACAGGACTCTAATG
GGCCTCCTTTTGGCTGCAGGAATTGCTGGGTACAACTTGGGTGGCTCCTGAAATTCTTCCAGGTCAGGAT
CAGTAGTGAAGAAGTCTTGCAGGCGCATGTTCCAATCTTTCCTGCGTCGGAGGACCCCATGGCAGCGCTG
AGGGAGGCACATATAGCAGCTCCAGGGTTCCTGCAGCTTGGCATCCTCAGCTGTGCCTGCGCCCACCAGC
ACCTCCAGACACTCCACACAGAAGCATCTGCAGCAGCTTGTGTTACTGCACAGCAGCAGTTCACGGCCCT
CACAGCACACGGTGCAGTAGGACTGATAGCCGTCCTCATCATACATGTAGAAGAGCTCTAGGAAGCGATC
CCGGCAACTCTGACAGAGCCCACCCTCAAAGAGGGGGTGGAAGGACACAGGGTTCTTCTTTCCACAGGAC
AAACAGCGGTCCTCCAGATTGCCCTTGTTGTTGGTGACTTCAGAAGCCATCCGTTCTCGGCTCTCCTCAT
CCTCCCCTCGGTCCTTCCCGCCATAGCTATTTGTCTTGAGGCGCTTGGGTGGGGGGGACTCAGAAGCAGC
AGAGTCATTGGTTGTGCATGCGCTACCGCTGCCGCTACCTGATCCGGATCCACCCTTGTCATCGTCATCC
TTGTAGTCGATGTCATGATCTTTATAATCACCGTCATGGTCTTTGTAGTCACCGCCGCTTTCGCACTTTA
GCTGTTTCTCCAGGCCACATATGATTAGTTCCAGGCCGAAAAGGAAGGCAGGTTCGGCTCCCTGCCGGTC
GAACAGCTCAATTGCTTGTTTCAGAAGTGGGGGCATAGAATCGGTGGTAGGTGTCTCTCTTTCCTCTTTT
GCTACTTGATGCTCCTGTTCCTCCAATACGCAGCCCAGTGTAAAGTGGCCCACGGCGGACAGAGCGTACA
GTGCGTTCTCCAGGGAGAAGCCTTGCTGACACAGGAACGCGAGCTGATTTTCCAGGGTTTCGTACTGTTT
CTCTGTTGGGCGGGTGCCGAGATGCACTTTAGCCCCGTCGCGATGTGAGAGGAGAGCACAGCGGTATGAC
TTGGCGTTGTTCCGCAGAAAGTCTTGCCATGACTCGGGTTCCAGGGGGCAGGAGTGGGTATGATGCCTGT
CCAGCATCTCGATTGGCAGGGCATCGAGCAGGGCCCGCTTGTTCTTCACGTGCCAGTACAGGGTAGGCTG
CTCAACTCCCAGCTTTTGAGCGAGTTTCCTTGTCGTCAGGCCTTCGATACCGACACCATTGAGTAATTCC
AGAGCTCCGTTTATTATTTTGCTCTTGTCCAGTCTAGACATGGTGGCTAGCTCACGACACCTGAAATGGA
AGAAAAAAACTTTGAACCACTGTCTGAGGCTTGAGAATGAACCAAGATCCAAACTCAAAAAGGGCAAATT
CCAAGGAGAATTACATCAAGTGCCAAGCTGGCCTAACTTCAGTCTCCACCCACTCAGTGTGGGGAAACTC
CATCGCATAAAACCCCTCCCCCCAACCTAAAGACGACGTACTCCAAAAGCGCGAGAACTAATCGAGGTGC
CTGGACGGCGCCCGGTACTCCGTGGAGTCACATGAAGCGACGGCTGAGGACGGAAAGGCCCTTTTCCTTT
GTGTGGGTGACTCACCCGCCCGCTCTCCCGAGCGCCGCGTCCTCCATTTTGAGCTCCCTGCAGCAGGGCC
GGGAAGCGGCCATCTTTCCGCTCACGCAACTGGTGCCGACCGGGCCAGCCTTGCCGCCCAGGGCGGGGCG
ATACACGGCGGCGCGAGGCCAGGCACCAGAGCAGGCCGGCCAGCTTGAGACTACCCCCGTCCGATTCTCG
GTGGCCGCGCTCGCAGGCCCCGCCTCGCCGAACATGTGCGCTGGGACGCACGGGCCCCGTCGCCGCCCGC
GGCCCCAAAAACCGAAATACCAGTGTGCAGATCTTGGCCCGCATTTACAAGACTATCTTGCCAGAAAAAA
AGCGTCGCAGCAGGTCATCAAAAATTTTAAATGGCTAGAGACTTATCGAAAGCAGCGAGACAGGCGCGAA
GGTGCCACCAGATTCGCACGCGGCGGCCCCAGCGCCCAGGCCAGGCCTCAACTCAAGCACGAGGCGAAGG
GGCTCCTTAAGCGCAAGGCCTCGAACTCTCCCACCCACTTCCAACCCGAAGCTCGGGATCAAGAATCACG
TACTGCAGCCAGGTGGAAGTAATTCAAGGCACGCAAGGGCCATAACCCGTAAAGAGGCCAGGCCCGCGGG
AACCACACACGGCACTTACCTGTGTTCTGGCGGCAAACCCGTTGCGAAAAAGAACGTTCACGGCGACTAC
TGCACTTATATACGGTTCTCCCCCACCCTCGGGAAAAAGGCGGAGCCAGTACACGACATCACTTTCCCAG
TTTACCCCGCGCCACCTTCTCTAGGCACCGGTTCAATTGCCGACCCCTCCCCCCAACTTCTCGGGGACTG
TGGGCGATGTGCGCTCTGCCCACTGACGGGCACATGCATGGCGGTAATACGGTTATCCACGCGGCCGCCT
GAGTCAAATGGGATCTCTAGAGCGGGCCCGGTACTAACCAAACTGGATCTCTGCTGTCCCTGTAATAAAC
CCGAAAATTTTGAATTTTTGTAATTTGTTTTTGTAATTCTTTAGTTTGTATGTCTGTTGCTATTATGTCT
ACTATTCTTTCCCCTGCACTGTACCCCCCAATCCCCCCTTTTCTTTTAAAATTGTGGATGAATACTGCCA
TTTGTCTGCAGAATTGGCGCACGCAGTGCCGATCCGTTCACTAATCGAATGGATCTGTCTCTGTCTCTCT
CTCCACCTTCTTCTTCTATTCCTTCGGGCCTGTCGGGTCCCCTCGGGGTTGGGAGGTGGGTCTGAAACGA
TAATGGTGAATATCCCTGCCTAACTCTATTCACTATAGAAAGTACAGCAAAAACTATTCTTAAACCTACC
AAGCCTCCTACTATCATTATGAATAATTTTATATACCACAGCCAATTTGTTATGTTAAACCAATTCCACA
AACTTGCCCATTTATCTAATTCCAATAATTCTTGTTCATTCTTTTCTTGCTGGTTTTGCGATTCTTCAAT
TAAGGAGTGTATTAAGCTTGTGTAATTGTTAATTTCTCTGTCCCACTCCATCCAGGTCGTGTGATTCCAA
ATCTGTTCCAGAGATTTATTACTCCAACTAGCATTCCAAGGCACAGCAGTGGTGCAAATGAGTTTTCCAG
AGCAACCCCAAATCCCCAGGAGCTGTTGATCCTTTAGGTATCTTTCCACAGCCAGGATTCTTGCCTGGAG
CTGCTTGATGCCCCAGACTGTGAGTTGCAACAGATGCTGTTGCGCCTCAATAGCCCTCAGCAAATTGTTC
TGCTGCTGCACTATACCAGACAATAATTGTCTGGCCTGTACCGTCAGCGTCATTGACGCTGCGCCCATAG
TGCTTCCTGCTGCTCCCAAGAACCCAAGGAACAAAGCTCCTATTCCCACTGCTCTTTTTTCTCTCTGCAC
CACTCTTCTCTTTGCCTTGGTGGGTGCTACTCCTAATGGTTCAATTTTTACTACTTTATATTTATATAAT
TCACTTCTCCAATTGTCCCTCATATCTCCTCCTCCAGGTCTGAAGATCAGCGGCCGGCCGCTTGCTGTGC
GGTGGTCTTACTTTTGTTTTGCTCTTCCTCTATCTTGTCTAAAGCTTCCTTGGTGTCTTTTATCTCTATC
CTTTGATGCACACAATAGAGGGTTGCTACTGTATTATATAATGATCTAAGTTCTTCTGATCCTGTCTGAA
GGGATGGTTGTAGCTGTCCCAGTATTTGTCTACAGCCTTCTGATGTTTCTAACAGGCCAGGATTAACTGC
GAATCGTTCTAGCTCCCTGCTTGCCCATACTATATGTTTTAATTTATATTTTTTCTTTCCCCCTGGCCTT
AACCGAATTTTTTCCCATCGCGATCTAATTCTCCCCCGCTTAATACTGACGCTCTCGCACCCATCTCTCT
CCTTCTAGCCTCCGCTAGTCAAAATTTTTGGCGTACTCACCAGTCGCCGCCCCTCGCCTCTTGCCGTGCG
CGCTTCAGCAAGCCGAGTCCTGCGTCGAGAGAGCTCCTCTGGTTTCCCTTTCGCTTTCAAGTCCCTGTTC
GGGCGCCACTGCTAGAGATTTTCCACACTGACTAAAAGGGTCTGAGGGATCTCTAGTTACCAGAGTCACA
CAACAGACGGGCACACACTACTTGAAGCACTCAAGGCAAGCTTTATTGAGGCTTAAGCAGTGGGTTCCCT
AGTTAGCCAGAGAGCTCCCAGGCTCAGATCTGGTCTAACCAGAGAGACCCAGTACAGGCAAAACGCGCTG
CTTATATAGACCTCCCACCGTACACGCCTACCGCCCATTTGCGTCAATGGGGCGGAGTTGTTACGACATT
TTGGAAAGTCCCGTTGATTTTGGTGCCAAAACAAACTCCCATTGACGTCAATGGGGTGGAGACTTGGAAA
TCCCCGTGAGTCAAACCGCTATCCACGCCCATTGATGTACTGCCAAAACCGCATCACCATGGTAATAGCG
ATGACTAATACGTAGATGTACTGCCAAGTAGGAAAGTCCCATAAGGTCATGTACTGGGCATAATGCCAGG
CGGGCCATTTACCGTCATTGACGTCAATAGGGGGCGTACTTGGCATATGATACACTTGATGTACTGCCAA
GTGGGCAGTTTACCGTAAATACTCCACCCATTGACGTCAATGGAAAGTCCCTATTGGCGTTACTATGGGA
ACATACGTCATTATTGACGTCAATGGGCGGGGGTCGTTGGGCGGTCAGCCAGGCGGGCCATTTACCGTAA
GTTATGTAACGCGGAACTCCATATATGGGCTATGAACTAATGACCCCGTAATTGATTACTATTAATAACT
AGTCAATAATCAATGTCAACGCGTATATCTGGCCCGTACATCGCGAAGCAGCGCAAAACGCCTAACCCTA
AGCAGATTCTTCATGCAATTGTCGGTCAAGCCTTGCCTTGTTGTAGCTTAAATTTTGCTCGCGCACTACT
CAGCGACCTCCAACACACAAGCAGGGAGCAGATACTGGCTTAACTATGCGGCATCAGAGCAGATTGTACT
GAGAGTGCACCATAGGGGATCGGGAGATCTCCCGATCCGTCGACGTCAGGTGGCACTTTTCGGGGAAATG
TGCGCGGAACCCCTATTTGTTTATTTTTCTAAATACATTCAAATATGTATCCGCTCATGAGACAATAACC
CTGATAAATGCTTCAATAATATTGAAAAAGGAAGAGTATGAGTATTCAACATTTCCGTGTCGCCCTTATT
CCCTTTTTTGCGGCATTTTGCCTTCCTGTTTTTGCTCACCCAGAAACGCTGGTGAAAGTAAAAGATGCTG
AAGATCAGTTGGGTGCACGAGTGGGTTACATCGAACTGGATCTCAACAGCGGTAAGATCCTTGAGAGTTT
TCGCCCCGAAGAACGTTTTCCAATGATGAGCACTTTTAAAGTTCTGCTATGTGGCGCGGTATTATCCCGT
ATTGACGCCGGGCAAGAGCAACTCGGTCGCCGCATACACTATTCTCAGAATGACTTGGTTGAGTACTCAC
CAGTCACAGAAAAGCATCTTACGGATGGCATGACAGTAAGAGAATTATGCAGTGCTGCCATAACCATGAG
TGATAACACTGCGGCCAACTTACTTCTGACAACGATCGGAGGACCGAAGGAGCTAACCGCTTTTTTGCAC
AACATGGGGGATCATGTAACTCGCCTTGATCGTTGGGAACCGGAGCTGAATGAAGCCATACCAAACGACG
AGCGTGACACCACGATGCCTGTAGCAATGGCAACAACGTTGCGCAAACTATTAACTGGCGAACTACTTAC
TCTAGCTTCCCGGCAACAATTAATAGACTGGATGGAGGCGGATAAAGTTGCAGGACCACTTCTGCGCTCG
GCCCTTCCGGCTGGCTGGTTTATTGCTGATAAATCTGGAGCCGGTGAGCGTGGGTCTCGCGGTATCATTG
CAGCACTGGGGCCAGATGGTAAGCCCTCCCGTATCGTAGTTATCTACACGACGGGGAGTCAGGCAACTAT
GGATGAACGAAATAGACAGATCGCTGAGATAGGTGCCTCACTGATTAAGCATTGGTAACTGTCAGACCAA
GTTTACTCATATATACTTTAGATTGATTTAAAACTTCATTTTTAATTTAAAAGGATCTAGGTGAAGATCC
TTTTTGATAATCTCATGACCAAAATCCCTTAACGTGAGTTTTCGTTCCACTGAGCGTCAGACCCCGTAGA
AAAGATCAAAGGATCTTC
